Addgene plasmid #156864: pD649-HAsp-ROBO4-Fc(DAPA)-AviTag-6xHis
Purpose: Mammalian expression of secreted protein fused to Fc(DAPA)-Avi-6xHis.
Depositing lab: Chris Garcia. Depositing organization: Stanford University. Publication: A Human IgSF Cell-Surface Interactome Reveals a Complex Network of Protein-Protein Interactions. Wojtowicz WM, Vielmetter J, Fernandes RA, Siepe DH, Eastman CL, Chisholm GB, Cox S, Klock H, Anderson PW, Rue SM, Miller JJ, Glaser SM, Bragstad ML, Vance J, Lam AW, Lesley SA, Zinn K, Garcia KC. Cell. 2020 Aug 20;182(4):1027-1043.e17. doi: 10.1016/j.cell.2020.07.025. PubMed 32822567.
Backbone
  Vector backbone: pD649
  Vector type: Mammalian Expression
Growth in bacteria
  Bacterial resistance: Ampicillin, 100 μg/mL
  Growth temperature: 37°C
  Growth strain: DH5alpha
  Copy number: High Copy
Gene/Insert
  Gene/Insert name: ROBO4
  Species: H. sapiens (human)
  Insert size (bp): 1320
  Mutation: Fc region of human IgG contains D265A and P329A mutations (DAPA)
  Entrez Gene: ROBO4 (a.k.a. AOVD3, ECSM4, MRB)
  Promoter: CMV/SP6
  Tag / fusion protein: Fc(DAPA)-AviTag-6xHis (C terminal on backbone)
  Cloning method: Restriction Enzyme; 5′ cloning site GCGGCCGC (not destroyed); 3′ cloning site GGCGCGCC (not destroyed)
  Sequencing primers: 5′ ATTTAGGTGACACTATAG; 3′ CACGTACCAGTTGAACTTCACC
Resource information
  A portion of this plasmid was derived from a plasmid made by: synthesis by ThermoFisher
Terms and licenses: Academic/Nonprofit Terms; Industry Terms: Not Available to Industry
Depositor comments: Some plasmids in this collection may have an IS4-like element ISVsa5 family transposase upstream of the CMV promoter.
How to cite: pD649-HAsp-ROBO4-Fc(DAPA)-AviTag-6xHis was a gift from Chris Garcia (Addgene plasmid # 156864 ; http://n2t.net/addgene:156864 ; RRID:Addgene_156864)
