[The description below was written by a language model from this plasmid's Addgene catalogue record and pLannotate feature annotations shown in this document.]
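Description:
pD649-HAsp-ROBO4-Fc(DAPA)-AviTag-6xHis is a mammalian expression plasmid of about 7.4 kb, built on the pD649 backbone, for producing a secreted, Fc-fused form of human ROBO4. It is maintained in E. coli at high copy through a ColE1/pUC-type origin and selected with ampicillin via a full-length β-lactamase gene. The annotation also finds short fragments of KanR, lacZα, an rrnB terminator and an f1 origin, which appear to be backbone remnants rather than functional parts. The depositor notes that some plasmids in this collection may carry an IS4-like transposase insertion upstream of the CMV promoter, but no such element is annotated in this sequence.

The expression cassette is driven by the CMV enhancer and promoter, followed by a fragment of CMV intron A and an SP6 promoter that could support in vitro transcription and also serves as a sequencing primer site. The open reading frame begins with a signal peptide (named HAsp in the construct, although the annotation software matches this region to a mouse IgH signal sequence fragment). This directs secretion of a ROBO4 fragment of roughly 1.3 kb cloned between preserved NotI and AscI sites. The fragment is fused at its C terminus to a human IgG1 Fc carrying the D265A and P329A (DAPA) mutations, which are generally used to reduce Fc effector binding. An AviTag for site-specific biotinylation and a 6xHis tag for affinity purification follow the Fc according to the record, though neither tag is individually annotated. A bGH polyadenylation signal ends the transcript. A separate SV40/EM7-driven cassette contains a puromycin resistance gene (with a short ble fragment) and an SV40 poly(A) signal, which could allow selection in mammalian cells. The plasmid belongs to a collection made for a human immunoglobulin-superfamily cell-surface protein interaction study.
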