Features (pLannotate 1.2.2; 21 found; start..end, strand, type, name):
    119..143     -  CDS            KanR (fragment): aminoglycoside phosphotransferase; aph(3')-Ia; confers resistance to kanamycin
    254..842     +  rep_origin     ori: high-copy-number ColE1/pMB1/pBR322/pUC origin of replication
   1067..1084    +  terminator     rrnB T2 terminator (fragment): transcription terminator T2 from the E. coli rrnB gene
   1109..1128    -  CDS            lacZα (fragment): LacZα fragment of β-galactosidase; lacZ fragment
   1584..1600    +  protein_bind   lac operator: The lac repressor binds to the lac operator to inhibit transcription in E. coli. This inhibition can be relieved by adding lactose or isopropyl-β-D-thiogalactopyranoside (IPTG). lac repressor encoded by lacI
   1843..2146    +  enhancer       CMV enhancer: human cytomegalovirus immediate early enhancer
   2147..2350    +  promoter       CMV promoter: human cytomegalovirus (CMV) immediate early promoter
   2486..2529    +  intron         CMV intron (fragment): modified intron A from human cytomegalovirus
   2581..2599    +  promoter       SP6 promoter: promoter for bacteriophage SP6 RNA polymerase
   2603..2640    +  CDS            IgH signal sequence (fragment): signal sequence from the mouse immunoglobulin heavy chain variable region
   2707..4068    +  CDS            ROBO4 (fragment): ROBO4_HUMAN - Experimental evidence at protein level: Swiss-Prot protein existence level 1. Receptor for Slit proteins, at least for SLIT2, and seems to be involved in angiogenesis and vascular patterning. May mediate the inhibition of primary endothelial cell migration by Slit proteins (By similarity). Involved in the maintenance of endothelial barrier organization and function (PubMed:30455415). From Homo sapiens (Human).
   4084..4761    +  CDS            IGHG1 (fragment): IGHG1_HUMAN - Experimental evidence at protein level: Swiss-Prot protein existence level 1. Constant region of immunoglobulin heavy chains. Immunoglobulins, also known as antibodies, are membrane-bound or secreted glycoproteins produced by B lymphocytes. In the recognition phase of humoral immunity, the membrane-bound immunoglobulins serve as receptors which, upon binding of a specific antigen, trigger the clonal expansion and differentiation of B lymphocytes into immunoglobulins- secreting plasma cells. Secreted immunoglobulins mediate the effector phase of humoral immunity, which results in
   4976..5087    +  polyA_signal   bGH poly(A) signal: bovine growth hormone polyadenylation signal
   5088..5196    +  rep_origin     f1 ori (fragment): f1 bacteriophage origin of replication; arrow indicates direction of (+) strand synthesis
   5210..5539    +  promoter       SV40 promoter: SV40 enhancer and early promoter
   5587..5634    +  promoter       EM7 promoter: synthetic bacterial promoter&nbsp
   5653..6252    +  CDS            PuroR (fragment): puromycin N-acetyltransferase; pac from Streptomyces; confers resistance to puromycin
   6262..6387    +  CDS            ble (fragment): BLE_KLEPN - Experimental evidence at protein level: Swiss-Prot protein existence level 1. Binding protein with a strong affinity to the bleomycin family of antibiotics. Binds to CL990; an antimitotic-antibiotic compound. From Klebsiella pneumoniae.
   6382..6503    +  polyA_signal   SV40 poly(A) signal: SV40 polyadenylation signal
   6556..7416    -  CDS            AmpR: β-lactamase; bla; confers resistance to ampicillin, carbenicillin, and related antibiotics
   7419..89      -  promoter       AmpR promoter (fragment) (across the origin): bla
>Addgene plasmid #156864 | pD649-HAsp-ROBO4-Fc(DAPA)-AviTag-6xHis | addgene full sequence | sequence record 389766 | Addgene NGS Result
TTTCAATATTATTGAAGCATTTATCAGGGTTATTGTCTCATGAGCGGATACATATTTGAATGTATTTAGA
AAAATAAACAAATAGGGGTCAGTGTTACAACCAATTAACCAATTCTGAACATTATCGCGAGCCCATTTAT
ACCTGAATATGGCTCATAACACCCCTTGCTCATGACCAAAATCCCTTAACGTGAGTTACGCGCGCGTCGT
TCCACTGAGCGTCAGACCCCGTAGAAAAGATCAAAGGATCTTCTTGAGATCCTTTTTTTCTGCGCGTAAT
CTGCTGCTTGCAAACAAAAAAACCACCGCTACCAGCGGTGGTTTGTTTGCCGGATCAAGAGCTACCAACT
CTTTTTCCGAAGGTAACTGGCTTCAGCAGAGCGCAGATACCAAATACTGTTCTTCTAGTGTAGCCGTAGT
TAGCCCACCACTTCAAGAACTCTGTAGCACCGCCTACATACCTCGCTCTGCTAATCCTGTTACCAGTGGC
TGCTGCCAGTGGCGATAAGTCGTGTCTTACCGGGTTGGACTCAAGACGATAGTTACCGGATAAGGCGCAG
CGGTCGGGCTGAACGGGGGGTTCGTGCACACAGCCCAGCTTGGAGCGAACGACCTACACCGAACTGAGAT
ACCTACAGCGTGAGCTATGAGAAAGCGCCACGCTTCCCGAAGGGAGAAAGGCGGACAGGTATCCGGTAAG
CGGCAGGGTCGGAACAGGAGAGCGCACGAGGGAGCTTCCAGGGGGAAACGCCTGGTATCTTTATAGTCCT
GTCGGGTTTCGCCACCTCTGACTTGAGCGTCGATTTTTGTGATGCTCGTCAGGGGGGCGGAGCCTATGGA
AAAACGCCAGCAACGCGGCCTTTTTACGGTTCCTGGCCTTTTGCTGGCCTTTTGCTCACATGTTCTTTCC
TGCGTTATCCCCTGATTCTGTGGATAACCGTATTACCGCCTTTGAGTGAGCTGATACCGCTCGCCGCAGC
CGAACGACCGAGCGCAGCGAGTCAGTGAGCGAGGAAGCGGAAGGCGAGAGTAGGGAACTGCCAGGCATCA
AACTAAGCAGAAGGCCCCTGACGGATGGCCTTTTTGCGTTTCTACAAACTCTTTCTGTGTTGTAAAACGA
CGGCCAGTCTTAAGCTCGGGCCCCCTGGGCGGTTCTGATAACGAGTAATCGTTAATCCGCAAATAACGTA
AAAACCCGCTTCGGCGGGTTTTTTTATGGGGGGAGTTTAGGGAAAGAGCATTTGTCAGAATATTTAAGGG
CGCCTGTCACTTTGCTTGATATATGAGAATTATTTAACCTTATAAATGAGAAAAAAGCAACGCACTTTAA
ATAAGATACGTTGCTTTTTCGATTGATGAACACCTATAATTAAACTATTCATCTATTATTTATGATTTTT
TGTATATACAATATTTCTAGTTTGTTAAAGAGAATTAAGAAAATAAATCTCGAAAATAATAAAGGGAAAA
TCAGTTTTTGATATCAAAATTATACATGTCAACGATAATACAAAATATAATACAAACTATAAGATGTTAT
CAGTATTTATTATCATTTAGAATAAATTTTGTGTCGCCCTTAATTGTGAGCGGATAACAATTACGAGCTT
CATGCACAGTGGCGTTGACTCAATATTGGCCATTAGCCATATTATTCATTGGTTATATAGCATAAATCAA
TATTGGCTATTGGCCATTGCATACGTTGTATCTATATCATAATATGTACATTTATATTGGCTCATGTCCA
ATATGACCGCCATGTTGGCATTGATTATTGACTAGTTATTAATAGTAATCAATTACGGGGTCATTAGTTC
ATAGCCCATATATGGAGTTCCGCGTTACATAACTTACGGTAAATGGCCCGCCTGGCTGACCGCCCAACGA
CCCCCGCCCATTGACGTCAATAATGACGTATGTTCCCATAGTAACGCCAATAGGGACTTTCCATTGACGT
CAATGGGTGGAGTATTTACGGTAAACTGCCCACTTGGCAGTACATCAAGTGTATCATATGCCAAGTACGC
CCCCTATTGACGTCAATGACGGTAAATGGCCCGCCTGGCATTATGCCCAGTACATGACCTTATGGGACTT
TCCTACTTGGCAGTACATCTACGTATTAGTCATCGCTATTACCATGGTGATGCGGTTTTGGCAGTACATC
AATGGGCGTGGATAGCGGTTTGACTCACGGGGATTTCCAAGTCTCCACCCCATTGACGTCAATGGGAGTT
TGTTTTGGCACCAAAATCAACGGGACTTTCCAAAATGTCGTAACAACTCCGCCCCATTGACGCAAATGGG
CGGTAGGCGTGTACGGTGGGAGGTCTATATAAGCAGAGCTCGTTTAGTGAACCGTCAGATCGCCTGGAGA
CGCCATCCACGCTGTTTTGACCTCCATAGAAGACACCGGGACCGATCCAGCCTCCGCGGCCGGGAACGGT
GCATTGGAACGCGGATTCCCCGTGCCAAGAGTGACGTAAGTACCGCCTATAGAGTCTATAGGCCCACCCC
CTTGGCTTCGTTAGAACGCGGCTACAATTAATACATAACCTTATGTATCATACACATACGATTTAGGTGA
CACTATAGAATAACATCCACTTTGCCTTTCTCTCCACAGGTGTCCACTCCCAGGTCCAACTGCACCTCGG
TTCTATCGAAAACGCGCCTGCTAGCGCCACCATGAAGACCATCATTGCCCTGAGCTACATCTTCTGCCTG
GTGTTCGCTGCGGCCGCCCAAGATTCTCCACCTCAGATTCTGGTGCACCCTCAGGACCAGCTGTTTCAAG
GACCTGGACCTGCCAGAATGAGCTGTCAGGCTTCTGGACAGCCTCCTCCAACCATCAGATGGCTGCTGAA
TGGCCAGCCTCTGAGCATGGTGCCTCCAGATCCTCACCATCTGCTGCCTGATGGAACACTGCTGCTGCTT
CAGCCTCCTGCCAGAGGACATGCTCATGATGGACAGGCCCTGAGCACCGATCTGGGCGTGTACACATGCG
AGGCCAGCAATAGACTGGGCACAGCTGTTAGCAGAGGCGCCAGACTGTCTGTGGCCGTGCTGAGAGAGGA
TTTCCAGATCCAGCCTAGAGACATGGTGGCCGTCGTGGGCGAGCAGTTTACACTGGAATGTGGACCTCCA
TGGGGACACCCTGAGCCTACAGTGTCTTGGTGGAAGGATGGCAAGCCACTGGCTCTGCAACCTGGCAGAC
ATACCGTTTCTGGCGGCAGCCTGCTGATGGCTAGAGCCGAGAAATCCGACGAGGGCACCTATATGTGCGT
GGCCACAAATAGCGCCGGACACAGAGAATCCAGAGCCGCTAGAGTGTCCATCCAAGAGCCTCAGGATTAC
ACCGAGCCTGTGGAACTGCTGGCCGTGCGGATTCAGCTGGAAAACGTGACCCTGCTGAACCCCGATCCTG
CCGAGGGACCTAAACCTAGACCTGCTGTGTGGCTGAGCTGGAAGGTTTCCGGACCTGCTGCTCCTGCTCA
GAGCTACACAGCCCTGTTCAGAACACAGACAGCTCCAGGTGGACAAGGCGCCCCTTGGGCTGAAGAACTT
CTGGCTGGATGGCAGTCTGCCGAACTCGGAGGACTGCACTGGGGCCAAGACTACGAGTTTAAAGTGCGGC
CTAGCAGCGGCAGAGCTAGAGGCCCTGATTCTAACGTCCTGCTGCTGAGACTGCCCGAGAAAGTGCCTAG
CGCTCCTCCACAAGAAGTGACCCTGAAGCCTGGCAATGGCACCGTGTTTGTGTCTTGGGTGCCACCTCCA
GCCGAGAACCACAATGGCATCATCCGGGGCTATCAAGTGTGGTCCCTGGGCAATACTTCCCTGCCTCCTG
CTAATTGGACCGTTGTGGGAGAGCAGACCCAGCTCGAGATTGCCACACACATGCCTGGCAGCTATTGTGT
GCAGGTTGCCGCTGTTACAGGTGCTGGTGCTGGCGAACCTAGCAGACCTGTTTGTCTGCTGCTGGAACAG
GCCATGGAAAGAGCCACACAAGAGCCTAGCGAGCACGGCCCTTGGACACTGGAACAACTGAGGGCCACAC
TGAAGCGAGGCGCGCCGGGCGGCGACAAGACCCACACCTGCCCCCCCTGCCCAGCTCCAGAACTGCTGGG
AGGGCCTTCCGTGTTCCTGTTCCCCCCCAAGCCCAAGGACACCCTGATGATCAGCAGGACCCCCGAGGTG
ACCTGCGTGGTGGTGGCCGTGTCCCACGAGGACCCAGAGGTGAAGTTCAACTGGTACGTGGACGGCGTGG
AGGTGCACAACGCCAAGACCAAGCCCAGAGAGGAGCAGTACAACAGCACCTACAGGGTGGTGTCCGTGCT
GACCGTGCTGCACCAGGACTGGCTGAACGGCAAAGAATACAAGTGCAAAGTCTCCAACAAGGCCCTGGCT
GCCCCAATCGAAAAGACAATCAGCAAGGCCAAGGGCCAGCCACGGGAGCCCCAGGTGTACACCCTGCCCC
CCAGCCGGGAGGAGATGACCAAGAACCAGGTGTCCCTGACCTGTCTGGTGAAGGGCTTCTACCCCAGCGA
TATCGCCGTGGAGTGGGAGAGCAACGGCCAGCCCGAGAACAACTACAAGACCACCCCCCCAGTGCTGGAC
AGCGACGGCAGCTTCTTCCTGTACAGCAAGCTGACCGTGGACAAGTCCAGGTGGCAGCAGGGCAACGTGT
TCAGCTGCAGCGTGATGCACGAGGCCCTGCACAACCACTACACCCAGAAGTCCCTGAGCCTGAGCCCCGG
CGGCAGCGGTCTTAATGATATTTTCGAGGCTCAGAAGATTGAGTGGCATGAACACCACCACCATCACCAC
TAAGGCCGGCCTGTAGTCACTGGCACAACGCGTTACCCGGTAAGCCAATCGGGTATACACGGTCGTCATA
CTGCAGACAGGGTTCTTCTACTTTGCAAGATAGTCTTGAGTAGTAAAATAAATAGATAGAGAAAATCAGC
CTCGACTGTGCCTTCTAGTTGCCAGCCATCTGTTGTTTGCCCCTCCCCCGTGCCTTCCTTGACCCTGGAA
GGTGCCACTCCCACTGTCCTTTCCTAATAAAATGAGGAAATTGCATCACAACACTCAACCCTATCTCGGT
CTATTCTTTTGATTTATAAGGGATTTTGCCGATTTCGGCCTATTGGTTAAAAAATGAGCTGATTTAACAA
AAATTTAACGCGAATTAATTCTGTGGAATGTGTGTCAGTTAGGGTGTGGAAAGTCCCCAGGCTCCCCAGC
AGGCAGAAGTATGCAAAGCATGCATCTCAATTAGTCAGCAACCAGGTGTGGAAAGTCCCCAGGCTCCCCA
GCAGGCAGAAGTATGCAAAGCATGCATCTCAATTAGTCAGCAACCATAGTCCCGCCCCTAACTCCGCCCA
TCCCGCCCCTAACTCCGCCCAGTTCCGCCCATTCTCCGCCCCATGGCTGACTAATTTTTTTTATTTATGC
AGAGGCCGAGGCCGCCTCTGCCTCTGAGCTATTCCAGAAGTAGTGAGGAGGCTTTTTTGGAGGCCTAGGC
TTTTGCAAAAAGCTCCCGGGAGCTTGTATATCCATTTTCGGATCTGATCAGCACGTGTTGACAATTAATC
ATCGGCATAGTATATCGGCATAGTATAATACGACAAGGTGAGGAACTAAACCATGACCGAGTACAAGCCC
ACGGTGCGCCTCGCCACCCGCGACGACGTCCCCAGGGCCGTACGCACCCTCGCCGCCGCGTTCGCCGACT
ACCCCGCCACGCGCCACACCGTCGATCCGGACCGCCACATCGAGCGGGTCACCGAGCTGCAAGAACTCTT
CCTCACGCGCGTCGGGCTCGACATCGGCAAGGTGTGGGTCGCGGACGACGGCGCCGCGGTGGCGGTCTGG
ACCACGCCGGAGAGCGTCGAAGCGGGGGCGGTGTTCGCCGAGATCGGCCCGCGCATGGCCGAGTTGAGCG
GTTCCCGGCTGGCCGCGCAGCAACAGATGGAAGGCCTCCTGGCGCCGCACCGGCCCAAGGAGCCCGCGTG
GTTCCTGGCCACCGTCGGCGTCTCGCCCGACCACCAGGGCAAGGGTCTGGGCAGCGCCGTCGTGCTCCCC
GGAGTGGAGGCGGCCGAGCGCGCCGGGGTGCCCGCCTTCCTGGAGACATCCGCGCCCCGCAACCTCCCCT
TCTACGAGCGGCTCGGCTTCACCGTCACCGCCGACGTCGAGGTGCCCGAAGGACCGCGCACCTGGTGCAT
GACCCGCAAGCCCGGTGCCTGACACGTGCTACGAGATTTCGATTCCACCGCCGCCTTCTATGAAAGGTTG
GGCTTCGGAATCGTTTTCCGGGACGCCGGCTGGATGATCCTCCAGCGCGGGGATCTCATGCTGGAGTTCT
TCGCCCACCCCAACTTGTTTATTGCAGCTTATAATGGTTACAAATAAAGCAATAGCATCACAAATTTCAC
AAATAAAGCATTTTTTTCACTGCATTCTAGTTGTGGTTTGTCCAAACTCATCAATGTATCTTATCATGTC
TGTATACCGTCGACCTCTAGCTAGAGCTTGGCGTAATCATGGTCATTACCAATGCTTAATCAGTGAGGCA
CCTATCTCAGCGATCTGTCTATTTCGTTCATCCATAGTTGCCTGACTCCCCGTCGTGTAGATAACTACGA
TACGGGAGGGCTTACCATCTGGCCCCAGCGCTGCGATGATACCGCGAGAACCACGCTCACCGGCTCCGGA
TTTATCAGCAATAAACCAGCCAGCCGGAAGGGCCGAGCGCAGAAGTGGTCCTGCAACTTTATCCGCCTCC
ATCCAGTCTATTAATTGTTGCCGGGAAGCTAGAGTAAGTAGTTCGCCAGTTAATAGTTTGCGCAACGTTG
TTGCCATCGCTACAGGCATCGTGGTGTCACGCTCGTCGTTTGGTATGGCTTCATTCAGCTCCGGTTCCCA
ACGATCAAGGCGAGTTACATGATCCCCCATGTTGTGCAAAAAAGCGGTTAGCTCCTTCGGTCCTCCGATC
GTTGTCAGAAGTAAGTTGGCCGCAGTGTTATCACTCATGGTTATGGCAGCACTGCATAATTCTCTTACTG
TCATGCCATCCGTAAGATGCTTTTCTGTGACTGGTGAGTACTCAACCAAGTCATTCTGAGAATAGTGTAT
GCGGCGACCGAGTTGCTCTTGCCCGGCGTCAATACGGGATAATACCGCGCCACATAGCAGAACTTTAAAA
GTGCTCATCATTGGAAAACGTTCTTCGGGGCGAAAACTCTCAAGGATCTTACCGCTGTTGAGATCCAGTT
CGATGTAACCCACTCGTGCACCCAACTGATCTTCAGCATCTTTTACTTTCACCAGCGTTTCTGGGTGAGC
AAAAACAGGAAGGCAAAATGCCGCAAAAAAGGGAATAAGGGCGACACGGAAATGTTGAATACTCATATTC
TTCCTT
