>Addgene plasmid #156864 | pD649-HAsp-ROBO4-Fc(DAPA)-AviTag-6xHis | depositor partial sequence | sequence record 302838 | insert (secreted protein)
CAAGATTCTCCACCTCAGATTCTGGTGCACCCTCAGGACCAGCTGTTTCAAGGACCTGGACCTGCCAGAA
TGAGCTGTCAGGCTTCTGGACAGCCTCCTCCAACCATCAGATGGCTGCTGAATGGCCAGCCTCTGAGCAT
GGTGCCTCCAGATCCTCACCATCTGCTGCCTGATGGAACACTGCTGCTGCTTCAGCCTCCTGCCAGAGGA
CATGCTCATGATGGACAGGCCCTGAGCACCGATCTGGGCGTGTACACATGCGAGGCCAGCAATAGACTGG
GCACAGCTGTTAGCAGAGGCGCCAGACTGTCTGTGGCCGTGCTGAGAGAGGATTTCCAGATCCAGCCTAG
AGACATGGTGGCCGTCGTGGGCGAGCAGTTTACACTGGAATGTGGACCTCCATGGGGACACCCTGAGCCT
ACAGTGTCTTGGTGGAAGGATGGCAAGCCACTGGCTCTGCAACCTGGCAGACATACCGTTTCTGGCGGCA
GCCTGCTGATGGCTAGAGCCGAGAAATCCGACGAGGGCACCTATATGTGCGTGGCCACAAATAGCGCCGG
ACACAGAGAATCCAGAGCCGCTAGAGTGTCCATCCAAGAGCCTCAGGATTACACCGAGCCTGTGGAACTG
CTGGCCGTGCGGATTCAGCTGGAAAACGTGACCCTGCTGAACCCCGATCCTGCCGAGGGACCTAAACCTA
GACCTGCTGTGTGGCTGAGCTGGAAGGTTTCCGGACCTGCTGCTCCTGCTCAGAGCTACACAGCCCTGTT
CAGAACACAGACAGCTCCAGGTGGACAAGGCGCCCCTTGGGCTGAAGAACTTCTGGCTGGATGGCAGTCT
GCCGAACTCGGAGGACTGCACTGGGGCCAAGACTACGAGTTTAAAGTGCGGCCTAGCAGCGGCAGAGCTA
GAGGCCCTGATTCTAACGTCCTGCTGCTGAGACTGCCCGAGAAAGTGCCTAGCGCTCCTCCACAAGAAGT
GACCCTGAAGCCTGGCAATGGCACCGTGTTTGTGTCTTGGGTGCCACCTCCAGCCGAGAACCACAATGGC
ATCATCCGGGGCTATCAAGTGTGGTCCCTGGGCAATACTTCCCTGCCTCCTGCTAATTGGACCGTTGTGG
GAGAGCAGACCCAGCTCGAGATTGCCACACACATGCCTGGCAGCTATTGTGTGCAGGTTGCCGCTGTTAC
AGGTGCTGGTGCTGGCGAACCTAGCAGACCTGTTTGTCTGCTGCTGGAACAGGCCATGGAAAGAGCCACA
CAAGAGCCTAGCGAGCACGGCCCTTGGACACTGGAACAACTGAGGGCCACACTGAAGCGA
